>Addgene plasmid #73547 | pEvol-pAzFRS.1.t1 | depositor full sequence | sequence record 135911 | pEvol-pAzFRS.1.t1 sequence 6124 bps
TCCTGAAAATCTCGATAACTCAAAAAATACGCCCGGTAGTGATCTTATTTCATTATGGTGAAAGTTGGAA
CCTCTTACGTGCCGATCAACGTCTCATTTTCGCCAAAAGTTGGCCCAGGGCTTCCCGGTATCAACAGGGA
CACCAGGATTTATTTATTCTGCGAAGTGATCTTCCGTCACAGGTATTTATTCGGCGCAAAGTGCGTCGGG
TGATGCTGCCAACTTACTGATTTAGTGTATGATGGTGTTTTTGAGGTGCTCCAGTGGCTTCTGTTTCTAT
CAGCTGTCCCTCCTGTTCAGCTACTGACGGGGTGGTGCGTAACGGCAAAAGCACCGCCGGACATCAGCGC
TAGCGGAGTGTATACTGGCTTACTATGTTGGCACTGATGAGGGTGTCAGTGAAGTGCTTCATGTGGCAGG
AGAAAAAAGGCTGCACCGGTGCGTCAGCAGAATATGTGATACAGGATATATTCCGCTTCCTCGCTCACTG
ACTCGCTACGCTCGGTCGTTCGACTGCGGCGAGCGGAAATGGCTTACGAACGGGGCGGAGATTTCCTGGA
AGATGCCAGGAAGATACTTAACAGGGAAGTGAGAGGGCCGCGGCAAAGCCGTTTTTCCATAGGCTCCGCC
CCCCTGACAAGCATCACGAAATCTGACGCTCAAATCAGTGGTGGCGAAACCCGACAGGACTATAAAGATA
CCAGGCGTTTCCCCCTGGCGGCTCCCTCGTGCGCTCTCCTGTTCCTGCCTTTCGGTTTACCGGTGTCATT
CCGCTGTTATGGCCGCGTTTGTCTCATTCCACGCCTGACACTCAGTTCCGGGTAGGCAGTTCGCTCCAAG
CTGGACTGTATGCACGAACCCCCCGTTCAGTCCGACCGCTGCGCCTTATCCGGTAACTATCGTCTTGAGT
CCAACCCGGAAAGACATGCAAAAGCACCACTGGCAGCAGCCACTGGTAATTGATTTAGAGGAGTTAGTCT
TGAAGTCATGCGCCGGTTAAGGCTAAACTGAAAGGACAAGTTTTGGTGACTGCGCTCCTCCAAGCCAGTT
ACCTCGGTTCAAAGAGTTGGTAGCTCAGAGAACCTTCGAAAAACCGCCCTGCAAGGCGGTTTTTTCGTTT
TCAGAGCAAGAGATTACGCGCAGACCAAAACGATCTCAAGAAGATCATCTTATTAATCAGATAAAATATT
TCTAGATTTCAGTGCAATTTATCTCTTCAAATGTAGCACCTGAAGTCAGCCCCATACGATATAAGTTGTA
ATTCTCATGTTTGACAGCTTATCATCGATAAGCTTGGTACCCAATTATGACAACTTGACGGCTACATCAT
TCACTTTTTCTTCACAACCGGCACGGAACTCGCTCGGGCTGGCCCCGGTGCATTTTTTAAATACCCGCGA
GAAATAGAGTTGATCGTCAAAACCAACATTGCGACCGACGGTGGCGATAGGCATCCGGGTGGTGCTCAAA
AGCAGCTTCGCCTGGCTGATACGTTGGTCCTCGCGCCAGCTTAAGACGCTAATCCCTAACTGCTGGCGGA
AAAGATGTGACAGACGCGACGGCGACAAGCAAACATGCTGTGCGACGCTGGCGATATCAAAATTGCTGTC
TGCCAGGTGATCGCTGATGTACTGACAAGCCTCGCGTACCCGATTATCCATCGGTGGATGGAGCGACTCG
TTAATCGCTTCCATGCGCCGCAGTAACAATTGCTCAAGCAGATTTATCGCCAGCAGCTCCGAATAGCGCC
CTTCCCCTTGCCCGGCGTTAATGATTTGCCCAAACAGGTCGCTGAAATGCGGCTGGTGCGCTTCATCCGG
GCGAAAGAACCCCGTATTGGCAAATATTGACGGCCAGTTAAGCCATTCATGCCAGTAGGCGCGCGGACGA
AAGTAAACCCACTGGTGATACCATTCGCGAGCCTCCGGATGACGACCGTAGTGATGAATCTCTCCTGGCG
GGAACAGCAAAATATCACTCGGTCGGCAAACAAATTCTCGTCCCTGATTTTTCACCACCCCCTGACCGCG
AATGGTGAGATTGAGAATATAACCTTTCATTCCCAGCGGTCGGTCGATAAAAAAATCGAGATAACCGTTG
GCCTCAATCGGCGTTAAACCCGCCACCAGATGGGCATTAAACGAGTATCCCGGCAGCAGGGGATCATTTT
GCGCTTCAGCCATACTTTTCATACTCCCGCCATTCAGAGAAGAAACCAATTGTCCATATTGCATCAGACA
TTGCCGTCACTGCGTCTTTTACTGGCTCTTCTCGCTAACCAAACCGGTAACCCCGCTTATTAAAAGCATT
CTGTAACAAAGCGGGACCAAAGCCATGACAAAAACGCGTAACAAAAGTGTCTATAATCACGGCAGAAAAG
TCCACATTGATTATTTGCACGGCGTCACACTTTGCTATGCCATAGCATTTTTATCCATAAGATTAGCGGA
TCCTACCTGACGCTTTTTATCGCAACTCTCTACTGTTTCTCCATACCCGTTTTTTTGGGCTAACAGGAGG
AATTAGATCTATGGACGAATTTGAAATGATAAAGAGAAACACATCTGAAATTATCAGCGAGGAAGAGTTA
AGAGAGGTTTTAAAAAAAGATGAAAAATCTGCTCTGATAGGTTTTGAACCAAGTGGTAAAATACATTTAG
GGCATTATCTCCAAATAAAAAAGATGATTGATTTACAAAATGCTGGATTTGATATAATTATATTGTTGGC
TGATTTACACGCCTATTTAAACCAGAAAGGAGAGTTGGATGAGATTAGAAAAATAGGAGATTATAACAAA
AAAGTTTTTGAAGCAATGGGGTTAAAGGCAAAATATGTTTATGGAAGTGAATTCCAGCTTGATAAGGATT
ATACACTGAATGTCTATAGATTGGCTTTAAAAACTACCTTAAAAAGAGCAAGAAGGAGTATGGAACTTAT
AGCAAGAGAGGATGAAAATCCAAAGGTTGCTGAAGTTATCTATCCAATAATGCAGGTTAATGTTATGCAT
TATGATGGCGTTGATGTTTATGTTGGAGGGATGGAGCAGAGAAAAATACACATGTTAGCAAGGGAGCTTT
TACCAAAAAAGGTTGTTTGTATTCACAACCCTGTCTTAACGGGTTTGGATGGAGAAGGAAAGATGAGTTC
TTCAAAAGGGAATTTTATAGCTGTTGATGACTCTCCAGAAGAGATTAGGGCTAAGATAAAGAAAGCATAC
TGCCCAGCTGGAGTTGTTGAAGGAAATCCAATAATGGAGATAGCTAAATACTTCCTTGAATATCCTTTAA
CCATAAAAGGGCCAGAAAAATTTGGTGGAGATTTGACAGTTAATAGCTATGAGGAGTTAGAGAGTTTATT
TAAAAATAAGGAATTGCATCCAATGCGCTTAAAAAATGCTGTAGCTGAAGAACTTATAAAGATTTTAGAG
CCAATTAGAAAGAGATTATAAGTCGACCATCATCATCATCATCATTGAGTTTAAACGGTCTCCAGCTTGG
CTGTTTTGGCGGATGAGAGAAGATTTTCAGCCTGATACAGATTAAATCAGAACGCAGAAGCGGTCTGATA
AAACAGAATTTGCCTGGCGGCAGTAGCGCGGTGGTCCCACCTGACCCCATGCCGAACTCAGAAGTGAAAC
GCCGTAGCGCCGATGGTAGTGTGGGGTCTCCCCATGCGAGAGTAGGGAACTGCCAGGCATCAAATAAAAC
GAAAGGCTCAGTCGAAAGACTGGGCCTTGTTTGTGAGCTCCCGGTCATCAATCATCCCCATAATCCTTGT
TAGATTATCAATTTTAAAAAACTAACAGTTGTCAGCCTGTCCCGCTTTAATATCATACGCCGTTATACGT
TGTTTACGCTTTGAGGAATCCCATATGGACGAATTTGAAATGATAAAGAGAAACACATCTGAAATTATCA
GCGAGGAAGAGTTAAGAGAGGTTTTAAAAAAAGATGAAAAATCTGCTCTGATAGGTTTTGAACCAAGTGG
TAAAATACATTTAGGGCATTATCTCCAAATAAAAAAGATGATTGATTTACAAAATGCTGGATTTGATATA
ATTATATTGTTGGCTGATTTACACGCCTATTTAAACCAGAAAGGAGAGTTGGATGAGATTAGAAAAATAG
GAGATTATAACAAAAAAGTTTTTGAAGCAATGGGGTTAAAGGCAAAATATGTTTATGGAAGTGAATTCCA
GCTTGATAAGGATTATACACTGAATGTCTATAGATTGGCTTTAAAAACTACCTTAAAAAGAGCAAGAAGG
AGTATGGAACTTATAGCAAGAGAGGATGAAAATCCAAAGGTTGCTGAAGTTATCTATCCAATAATGCAGG
TTAATGTTATGCATTATGATGGCGTTGATGTTTATGTTGGAGGGATGGAGCAGAGAAAAATACACATGTT
AGCAAGGGAGCTTTTACCAAAAAAGGTTGTTTGTATTCACAACCCTGTCTTAACGGGTTTGGATGGAGAA
GGAAAGATGAGTTCTTCAAAAGGGAATTTTATAGCTGTTGATGACTCTCCAGAAGAGATTAGGGCTAAGA
TAAAGAAAGCATACTGCCCAGCTGGAGTTGTTGAAGGAAATCCAATAATGGAGATAGCTAAATACTTCCT
TGAATATCCTTTAACCATAAAAGGGCCAGAAAAATTTGGTGGAGATTTGACAGTTAATAGCTATGAGGAG
TTAGAGAGTTTATTTAAAAATAAGGAATTGCATCCAATGCGCTTAAAAAATGCTGTAGCTGAAGAACTTA
TAAAGATTTTAGAGCCAATTAGAAAGAGATTATAACTGCAGTTTCAAACGCTAAATTGCCTGATGCGCTA
CGCTTATCAGGCCTACATGATCTCTGCAATATATTGAGTTTGCGTGCTTTTGTAGGCCGGATAAGGCGTT
CACGCCGCATCCGGCAAGAAACAGCAAACAATCCAAAACGCCGCGTTCAGCGGCGTTTTTTCTGCTTTTC
TTCGCGAATTAATTCCGCTTCGCAACATGTGAGCACCGGTTTATTGACTACCGGAAGCAGTGTGACCGTG
TGCTTCTCAAATGCCTGAGGCCAGTTTGCTCAGGCTCTCCCCGTGGAGGTAATAATTGACGATATGATCA
GTGCACGGCTAACTAAGCGGCCTGCTGACTTTCTCGCCGATCAAAAGGCATTTTGCTATTAAGGGATTGA
CGAGGGCGTATCTGCGCAGTAAGATGCGCCCCGCATTCCGGCGGTAGTTCAGCAGGGCAGAACGGCGGAC
TCTAAATCCGCATGGCAGGGGTTCAAATCCCCTCCGCCGGACCAAATTCGAAAAGCCTGCTCAACGAGCA
GGCTTTTTTGCATGCTCGAGCAGCTCAGGGTCGAATTTGCTTTCGAATTTCTGCCATTCATCCGCTTATT
ATCACTTATTCAGGCGTAGCACCAGGCGTTTAAGGGCACCAATAACTGCCTTAAAAAAATTACGCCCCGC
CCTGCCACTCATCGCAGTACTGTTGTAATTCATTAAGCATTCTGCCGACATGGAAGCCATCACAGACGGC
ATGATGAACCTGAATCGCCAGCGGCATCAGCACCTTGTCGCCTTGCGTATAATATTTGCCCATGGTGAAA
ACGGGGGCGAAGAAGTTGTCCATATTGGCCACGTTTAAATCAAAACTGGTGAAACTCACCCAGGGATTGG
CTGAGACGAAAAACATATTCTCAATAAACCCTTTAGGGAAATAGGCCAGGTTTTCACCGTAACACGCCAC
ATCTTGCGAATATATGTGTAGAAACTGCCGGAAATCGTCGTGGTATTCACTCCAGAGCGATGAAAACGTT
TCAGTTTGCTCATGGAAAACGGTGTAACAAGGGTGAACACTATCCCATATCACCAGCTCACCGTCTTTCA
TTGCCATACGGAATTCCGGATGAGCATTCATCAGGCGGGCAAGAATGTGAATAAAGGCCGGATAAAACTT
GTGCTTATTTTTCTTTACGGTCTTTAAAAAGGCCGTAATATCCAGCTGAACGGTCTGGTTATAGGTACAT
TGAGCAACTGACTGAAATGCCTCAAAATGTTCTTTACGATGCCATTGGGATATATCAACGGTGGTATATC
CAGTGATTTTTTTCTCCATTTTAGCTTCCTTAGC
Features (pLannotate 1.2.2; 14 found; start..end, strand, type, name):
    209..352     +  mobile_element IS1 (fragment): prokaryotic transposable element IS1
    471..526     -  rep_origin     RSF ori (fragment): Plasmids containing the RSF 1030 origin of replication can be propagated in E. coli cells that contain additional plasmids with compatible origins.
    614..1159    -  rep_origin     p15A ori: Plasmids containing the medium-copy-number p15A origin of replication can be propagated in E. coli cells that contain a second plasmid with the ColE1 origin.
   1271..1295    +  promoter       tet promoter (fragment): E. coli promoter for tetracycline efflux protein gene
   1305..2183    -  CDS            araC: L-arabinose regulatory protein; araC
   2210..2494    +  promoter       araBAD promoter: araBAD; promoter of the L-arabinose operon of E. coli; the araC regulatory gene is transcribed in the opposite direction (Guzman et al., 1995)
   2531..3448    +  CDS            tyrS: SYY_METJA - Experimental evidence at protein level: Swiss-Prot protein existence level 1. Catalyzes the attachment of tyrosine to tRNA(Tyr) in a two- step reaction: tyrosine is first activated by ATP to form Tyr-AMP and then transferred to the acceptor end of tRNA(Tyr). From Methanocaldococcus jannaschii (strain ATCC 43067 / DSM 2661 / JAL-1 / JCM 10045 / NBRC 100440) (Methanococcus jannaschii).
   3458..3475    +  CDS            capTEV™ (fragment): composite tag for in vivo biotinylation, TEV protease cleavage, and 6xHis tagging
   3582..3697    +  ncRNA          5S rRNA: Accession: RF00001 - 5S ribosomal RNA
   3701..3738    +  terminator     rrnB T1 terminator (fragment): transcription terminator T1 from the E. coli rrnB gene
   3875..4792    +  CDS            tyrS: SYY_METJA - Experimental evidence at protein level: Swiss-Prot protein existence level 1. Catalyzes the attachment of tyrosine to tRNA(Tyr) in a two- step reaction: tyrosine is first activated by ATP to form Tyr-AMP and then transferred to the acceptor end of tRNA(Tyr). From Methanocaldococcus jannaschii (strain ATCC 43067 / DSM 2661 / JAL-1 / JCM 10045 / NBRC 100440) (Methanococcus jannaschii).
   5217..5290    +  ncRNA          tRNA: Accession: RF00005 - tRNA
   5450..6109    -  CDS            CmR: chloramphenicol acetyltransferase; cat; confers resistance to chloramphenicol
   6110..88      -  promoter       cat promoter (across the origin): promoter of the E. coli cat gene encoding chloramphenicol acetyltransferase
