[The description below was written by a language model from this plasmid's Addgene catalogue record and pLannotate feature annotations shown in this document.]
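Description:
pEvol-pAzFRS.1.t1 is a bacterial expression plasmid of the pEVOL type that supplies an orthogonal aminoacyl-tRNA synthetase/tRNA pair for site-specific incorporation of the nonstandard amino acid p-azido-L-phenylalanine into proteins in E. coli in response to the amber stop codon, TAG. It replicates from a p15A origin, which is compatible with ColE1-type plasmids, so it can be co-maintained with a separate plasmid encoding the TAG-containing target gene. Selection is by chloramphenicol, through a cat gene driven by its own promoter. The catalogue lists the plasmid as high copy, whereas the p15A annotation describes a medium-copy origin. Short fragments matching IS1, an RSF origin and a tet promoter are also annotated in the backbone and appear to be remnants rather than functional parts.

The payload consists of two copies of the synthetic pAzFRS.1.t1 synthetase gene, each about 0.9 kb. Both are annotated by homology as Methanocaldococcus jannaschii tyrosyl-tRNA synthetase, the scaffold from which this variant derives. The first copy sits downstream of the araBAD promoter, with the divergently transcribed araC regulator alongside, making its expression arabinose-inducible. It is followed by a short match to a His-containing tag and by rrnB-derived sequence that includes the T1 terminator. The second copy lies further downstream, and the feature table annotates no promoter for it. A single tRNA gene follows, presumably the cognate amber suppressor, although the annotation identifies it only generically and shows no promoter for it either. According to the associated publication title, the construct comes from work evolving translation machinery in recoded bacteria to enable multi-site incorporation of nonstandard amino acids.
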