Addgene plasmid #73547: pEvol-pAzFRS.1.t1
Purpose: tRNA synthetase/tRNA pair for the in vivo incorporation of p-azido-l-phenylalanine, into proteins in E coli in response to the amber codon, TAG
Depositing lab: Farren Isaacs. Depositing organization: Yale University. Publication: Evolution of translation machinery in recoded bacteria enables multi-site incorporation of nonstandard amino acids. Amiram M, Haimovich AD, Fan C, Wang YS, Aerni HR, Ntai I, Moonan DW, Ma NJ, Rovner AJ, Hong SH, Kelleher NL, Goodman AL, Jewett MC, Soll D, Rinehart J, Isaacs FJ. Nat Biotechnol. 2015 Dec;33(12):1272-1279. doi: 10.1038/nbt.3372. Epub 2015 Nov 16. PubMed 26571098.
Backbone
  Vector backbone: p15A
  Backbone size w/o insert (bp): 5000
  Vector type: Bacterial Expression
Growth in bacteria
  Bacterial resistance: Chloramphenicol, 25 μg/mL
  Growth temperature: 37°C
  Growth strain: NEB Turbo
  Copy number: High Copy
Gene/Insert 1
  Gene/Insert name: pAzFRS.1.t1
  Species: Synthetic
  Insert size (bp): 921
  GenBank ID: KT996138
  Cloning method: Restriction Enzyme; 5′ cloning site bglII (not destroyed); 3′ cloning site SalI (not destroyed)
  Sequencing primers: 5′ cataagattagcggatcctacctg; 3′ CTTCTGCGTTCTGATTTAATCTG
Gene/Insert 2
  Gene/Insert name: pAzFRS.1.t1
  Insert size (bp): 921
  GenBank ID: KT996138
Terms and licenses: Academic/Nonprofit Terms; Industry Terms: Not Available to Industry
How to cite: pEvol-pAzFRS.1.t1 was a gift from Farren Isaacs (Addgene plasmid # 73547 ; http://n2t.net/addgene:73547 ; RRID:Addgene_73547)
