>Addgene plasmid #73547 | pEvol-pAzFRS.1.t1 | addgene partial sequence | sequence record 141068 | pBAD-F 5'-ATGCCATAGCATTTTTATCC-3'
CAACTCTCTACTGTTTCTCCATACCCGTTTTTTTGGGCTAACAGGAGGAATTAGATCTATGGACGAATTT
GAAATGATAAAGAGAAACACATCTGAAATTATCAGCGAGGAAGAGTTAAGAGAGGTTTTAAAAAAAGATG
AAAAATCTGCTCTGATAGGTTTTGAACCAAGTGGTAAAATACATTTAGGGCATTATCTCCAAATAAAAAA
GATGATTGATTTACAAAATGCTGGATTTGATATAATTATATTGTTGGCTGATTTACACGCCTATTTAAAC
CAGAAAGGAGAGTTGGATGAGATTAGAAAAATAGGAGATTATAACAAAAAAGTTTTTGAAGCAATGGGGT
TAAAGGCAAAATATGTTTATGGAAGTGAATTCCAGCTTGATAAGGATTATACACTGAATGTCTATAGATT
GGCTTTAAAAACTACCTTAAAAAGAGCAAGAAGGAGTATGGAACTTATAGCAAGAGAGGATGAAAATCCA
AAGGTTGCTGAAGTTATCTATCCAATAATGCAGGTTAATGTTATGCATTATGATGGCGTTGATGTTTATG
TTGGAGGGATGGAGCAGAGAAAAATACACATGTTAGCAAGGGAGCTTTTACCAAAAAAGGTTGTTTGTAT
TCACAACCCTGTCTTAACGGGTTTGGATGGAGAAGGAAAGATGAGTTCTTCAAAAGGGAATTTTATAGCT
GTTGATGACTCTCCAGAAGAGATTAGGGCTAAGATAAAGAAAGCATACTGCCCAGCTGGAG
