>Addgene plasmid #73547 | pEvol-pAzFRS.1.t1 | addgene partial sequence | sequence record 141069 | rrnB-T1-term-F 5'-ACGAAAGGCTCAGTCGAAAG-3'
ATCATCCCCATAATCCTTGTTAGATTATCAATTTTAAAAAACTAACAGTTGTCAGCCTGTCCCGCTTTAA
TATCATACGCCGTTATACGTTGTTTACGCTTTGAGGAATCCCATATGGACGAATTTGAAATGATAAAGAG
AAACACATCTGAAATTATCAGCGAGGAAGAGTTAAGAGAGGTTTTAAAAAAAGATGAAAAATCTGCTCTG
ATAGGTTTTGAACCAAGTGGTAAAATACATTTAGGGCATTATCTCCAAATAAAAAAGATGATTGATTTAC
AAAATGCTGGATTTGATATAATTATATTGTTGGCTGATTTACACGCCTATTTAAACCAGAAAGGAGAGTT
GGATGAGATTAGAAAAATAGGAGATTATAACAAAAAAGTTTTTGAAGCAATGGGGTTAAAGGCAAAATAT
GTTTATGGAAGTGAATTCCAGCTTGATAAGGATTATACACTGAATGTCTATAGATTGGCTTTAAAAACTA
CCTTAAAAAGAGCAAGAAGGAGTATGGAACTTATAGCAAGAGAGGATGAAAATCCAAAGGTTGCTGAAGT
TATCTATCCAATAATGCAGGTTAATGTTATGCATTATGATGGCGTTGATGTTTATGTTGGAGGGATGGAG
CAGAGAAAAATACACATGTTAGCAAGGGAGCTTTTACCAAAAAAGGTTGTTTGTATTCACAACCCTGTCT
TAACGGGTTTGGATGGAGAAGGAAAGATGAGTTCTTCAAAAGGGAATTTTATAGCTGTTGATGACTCTCC
AGAAGAGATTAGGGCTAAGATAAAGAAAGCATACTGCCCAGCTGGAGTTGTTGAAGGAAATCCAATAATG
GAGATAGCTAAATACTTCCTTGAATATCC
